>Addgene plasmid #211370 | gag-MCP-pol | addgene full sequence | sequence record 417625 | Addgene NGS Result
ATAAATCAATATTGGCTATTGGCCATTGCATACGTTGTATCCATATCATAATATGTACATTTATATTGGC
TCATGTCCAACATTACCGCCATGTTGACATTGATTATTGACTAGTTATTAATAGTAATCAATTACGGGGT
CATTAGTTCATAGCCCATATATGGAGTTCCGCGTTACATAACTTACGGTAAATGGCCCGCCTGGCTGACC
GCCCAACGACCCCCGCCCATTGACGTCAATAATGACGTATGTTCCCATAGTAACGCCAATAGGGACTTTC
CATTGACGTCAATGGGTGGAGTATTTACGGTAAACTGCCCACTTGGCAGTACATCAAGTGTATCATATGC
CAAGTACGCCCCCTATTGACGTCAATGACGGTAAATGGCCCGCCTGGCATTATGCCCAGTACATGACCTT
ATGGGACTTTCCTACTTGGCAGTACATCTACGTATTAGTCATCGCTATTACCATGGTGATGCGGTTTTGG
CAGTACATCAATGGGCGTGGATAGCGGTTTGACTCACGGGGATTTCCAAGTCTCCACCCCATTGACGTCA
ATGGGAGTTTGTTTTGGCACCAAAATCAACGGGACTTTCCAAAATGTCGTAACAACTCCGCCCCATTGAC
GCAAATGGGCGGTAGGCGTGTACGGTGGGAGGTCTATATAAGCAGAGCTCGTTTAGTGAACCGTCAGATC
GCCTGGAGACGCCATCCACGCTGTTTTGACCTCCATAGAAGACACCGGGACCGATCCAGCCTCCGCGGCC
CCAAGCTTGGGCATCGTTCTGTGTTGTCTCTGTCTGACTGTGTTTCTGTATTTGTCTGAAAATATGGGCC
AGACTGTTACCACTCCCTTAAGTTTGACCTTAGGTCACTGGAAAGATGTCGAGCGGATCGCTCACAACCA
GTCGGTAGATGTCAAGAAGAGACGTTGGGTTACCTTCTGCTCTGCAGAATGGCCAACCTTTAACGTCGGA
TGGCCGCGAGACGGCACCTTTAACCGAGACCTCATCACCCAGGTTAAGATCAAGGTCTTTTCACCTGGCC
CGCATGGACACCCAGACCAGGTCCCCTACATCGTGACCTGGGAAGCCTTGGCTTTTGACCCCCCTCCCTG
GGTCAAGCCCTTTGTACACCCTAAGCCTCCGCCTCCTCTTCCTCCATCCGCCCCGTCTCTCCCCCTTGAA
CCTCCTCGTTCGACCCCGCCTCGATCCTCCCTTTATCCAGCCCTCACTCCTTCTCTAGGCGCCAAACCTA
AACCTCAAGTTCTTTCTGACAGTGGGGGGCCGCTCATCGACCTACTTACAGAAGACCCCCCGCCTTATAG
GGACCCAAGACCACCCCCTTCCGACAGGGACGGAAATGGTGGAGAAGCGACCCCTGCGGGAGAGGCACCG
GACCCCTCCCCAATGGCATCTCGCCTACGTGGGAGACGGGAGCCCCCTGTGGCCGACTCCACTACCTCGC
AGGCATTCCCCCTCCGCGCAGGAGGAAACGGACAGCTTCAATACTGGCCGTTCTCCTCTTCTGACCTTTA
CAACTGGAAAAATAATAACCCTTCTTTTTCTGAAGATCCAGGTAAACTGACAGCTCTGATCGAGTCTGTC
CTCATCACCCATCAGCCCACCTGGGACGACTGTCAGCAGCTGTTGGGGACTCTGCTGACCGGAGAAGAAA
AACAACGGGTGCTCTTAGAGGCTAGAAAGGCGGTGCGGGGCGATGATGGGCGCCCCACTCAACTGCCCAA
TGAAGTCGATGCCGCTTTTCCCCTCGAGCGCCCAGACTGGGATTACACCACCCAGGCAGGTAGGAACCAC
CTAGTCCACTATCGCCAGTTGCTCCTAGCGGGTCTCCAAAACGCGGGCAGAAGCCCCACCAATTTGGCCA
AGGTAAAAGGAATAACACAAGGGCCCAATGAGTCTCCCTCGGCCTTCCTAGAGAGACTTAAGGAAGCCTA
TCGCAGGTACACTCCTTATGACCCTGAGGACCCAGGGCAAGAAACTAATGTGTCTATGTCTTTCATTTGG
CAGTCTGCCCCAGACATTGGGAGAAAGTTAGAGAGGTTAGAAGATTTAAAAAACAAGACGCTTGGAGATT
TGGTTAGAGAGGCAGAAAAGATCTTTAATAAACGAGAAACCCCGGAAGAAAGAGAGGAACGTATCAGGAG
AGAAACAGAGGAAAAAGAAGAACGCCGTAGGACAGAGGATGAGCAGAAAGAGAAAGAAAGAGATCGTAGG
AGACATAGAGAGATGAGCAAGCTATTGGCCACTGTCGTTAGTGGACAGAAACAGGATAGACAGGGAGGAG
AACGAAGGAGGTCCCAACTCGATCGCGACCAGTGTGCCTACTGCAAAGAAAAGGGGCACTGGGCTAAAGA
TTGTCCCAAGAAACCACGAGGACCTCGGGGACCAAGACCCCAGACCTCCCTCCTGACCCTAGATGACTCC
GGTGGAGGTGGATCCGGTGGAGGTTCCATGGCCTCTAATTTTACTCAATTTGTGCTTGTCGATAATGGGG
GGACGGGAGATGTGACCGTTGCCCCTAGCAATTTCGCAAATGGCGTTGCAGAATGGATCTCTAGCAACAG
CAGAAGCCAAGCGTACAAAGTAACGTGTTCCGTTCGCCAAAGCTCCGCCCAAAAACGGAAGTATACAATA
AAGGTTGAGGTGCCGAAAGTAGCCACTCAAACAGTTGGTGGGGTAGAATTGCCCGTAGCGGCATGGCGGT
CATATCTCAATATGGAACTCACTATCCCAATCTTCGCCACGAATAGCGATTGTGAGCTGATAGTTAAGGC
TATGCAAGGTCTTCTCAAAGATGGAAACCCTATTCCATCTGCTATCGCCGCCAACAGCGGGATATACTCC
GGAGGTGGAGGTGGATAGGGAGGTCAGGGTCAGGAGCCCCCCCCTGAACCCAGGATAACCCTCAAAGTCG
GGGGGCAACCCGTCACCTTCCTGGTAGATACTGGGGCCCAACACTCCGTGCTGACCCAAAATCCTGGACC
CCTAAGTGATAAGTCTGCCTGGGTCCAAGGGGCTACTGGAGGAAAGCGGTATCGCTGGACCACGGATCGC
AAAGTACATCTAGCTACCGGTAAGGTCACCCACTCTTTCCTCCATGTACCAGACTGTCCCTATCCTCTGT
TAGGAAGAGATTTGCTGACTAAACTAAAAGCCCAAATCCACTTTGAGGGATCAGGAGCTCAGGTTATGGG
ACCAATGGGGCAGCCCCTGCAAGTGTTGACCCTAAATATAGAAGATGAGTATCGGCTACATGAGACCTCA
AAAGAGCCAGATGTTTCTCTAGGGTCCACATGGCTGTCTGATTTTCCTCAGGCCTGGGCGGAAACCGGGG
GCATGGGACTGGCAGTTCGCCAAGCTCCTCTGATCATACCTCTGAAAGCAACCTCTACCCCCGTGTCCAT
AAAACAATACCCCATGTCACAAGAAGCCAGACTGGGGATCAAGCCCCACATACAGAGACTGTTGGACCAG
GGAATACTGGTACCCTGCCAGTCCCCCTGGAACACGCCCCTGCTACCCGTTAAGAAACCAGGGACTAATG
ATTATAGGCCTGTCCAGGATCTGAGAGAAGTCAACAAGCGGGTGGAAGACATCCACCCCACCGTGCCCAA
CCCTTACAACCTCTTGAGCGGGCTCCCACCGTCCCACCAGTGGTACACTGTGCTTGATTTAAAGGATGCC
TTTTTCTGCCTGAGACTCCACCCCACCAGTCAGCCTCTCTTCGCCTTTGAGTGGAGAGATCCAGAGATGG
GAATCTCAGGACAATTGACCTGGACCAGACTCCCACAGGGTTTCAAAAACAGTCCCACCCTGTTTGATGA
GGCACTGCACAGAGACCTAGCAGACTTCCGGATCCAGCACCCAGACTTGATCCTGCTACAGTACGTGGAT
GACTTACTGCTGGCCGCCACTTCTGAGCTAGACTGCCAACAAGGTACTCGGGCCCTGTTACAAACCCTAG
GGAACCTCGGGTATCGGGCCTCGGCCAAGAAAGCCCAAATTTGCCAGAAACAGGTCAAGTATCTGGGGTA
TCTTCTAAAAGAGGGTCAGAGATGGCTGACTGAGGCCAGAAAAGAGACTGTGATGGGGCAGCCTACTCCG
AAGACCCCTCGACAACTAAGGGAGTTCCTAGGGACGGCAGGCTTCTGTCGCCTCTGGATCCCTGGGTTTG
CAGAAATGGCAGCCCCCTTGTACCCTCTCACCAAAACGGGGACTCTGTTTAATTGGGGCCCAGACCAACA
AAAGGCCTATCAAGAAATCAAGCAAGCTCTTCTAACTGCCCCAGCCCTGGGGTTGCCAGATTTGACTAAG
CCCTTTGAACTCTTTGTCGACGAGAAGCAGGGCTACGCCAAAGGTGTCCTAACGCAAAAACTGGGACCTT
GGCGTCGGCCGGTGGCCTACCTGTCCAAAAAGCTAGACCCAGTAGCAGCTGGGTGGCCCCCTTGCCTACG
GATGGTAGCAGCCATTGCCGTACTGACAAAGGATGCAGGCAAGCTAACCATGGGACAGCCACTAGTCATT
CTGGCCCCCCATGCAGTAGAGGCACTAGTCAAACAACCCCCCGACCGCTGGCTTTCCAACGCCCGGATGA
CTCACTATCAGGCCTTGCTTTTGGACACGGACCGGGTCCAGTTCGGACCGGTGGTAGCCCTGAACCCGGC
TACGCTGCTCCCACTGCCTGAGGAAGGGCTGCAACACAACTGCCTTGATATCCTGGCCGAAGCCCACGGA
ACCCGACCCGACCTAACGGACCAGCCGCTCCCAGACGCCGACCACACCTGGTACACGGATGGAAGCAGTC
TCTTACAAGAGGGACAGCGTAAGGCGGGAGCTGCGGTGACCACCGAGACCGAGGTAATCTGGGCTAAAGC
CCTGCCAGCCGGGACATCCGCTCAGCGGGCTGAACTGATAGCACTCACCCAGGCCCTAAAGATGGCAGAA
GGTAAGAAGCTAAATGTTTATACTGATAGCCGTTATGCTTTTGCTACTGCCCATATCCATGGAGAAATAT
ACAGAAGGCGTGGGTTGCTCACATCAGAAGGCAAAGAGATCAAAAATAAAGACGAGATCTTGGCCCTACT
AAAAGCCCTCTTTCTGCCCAAAAGACTTAGCATAATCCATTGTCCAGGACATCAAAAGGGACACAGCGCC
GAGGCTAGAGGCAACCGGATGGCTGACCAAGCGGCCCGAAAGGCAGCCATCACAGAGACTCCAGACACCT
CTACCCTCCTCATAGAAAATTCATCACCCTACACCTCAGAACATTTTCATTACACAGTGACTGATATAAA
GGACCTAACCAAGTTGGGGGCCATTTATGATAAAACAAAGAAGTATTGGGTCTACCAAGGAAAACCTGTG
ATGCCTGACCAGTTTACTTTTGAATTATTAGACTTTCTTCATCAGCTGACTCACCTCAGCTTCTCAAAAA
TGAAGGCTCTCCTAGAGAGAAGCCACAGTCCCTACTACATGCTGAACCGGGATCGAACACTCAAAAATAT
CACTGAGACCTGCAAAGCTTGTGCACAAGTCAACGCCAGCAAGTCTGCCGTTAAACAGGGAACTAGGGTC
CGCGGGCATCGGCCCGGCACTCATTGGGAGATCGATTTCACCGAGATAAAGCCCGGATTGTATGGCTATA
AATATCTTCTAGTTTTTATAGATACCTTTTCTGGCTGGATAGAAGCCTTCCCAACCAAGAAAGAAACCGC
CAAGGTCGTAACCAAGAAGCTACTAGAGGAGATCTTCCCCAGGTTCGGCATGCCTCAGGTATTGGGAACT
GACAATGGGCCTGCCTTCGTCTCCAAGGTGAGTCAGACAGTGGCCGATCTGTTGGGGATTGATTGGAAAT
TACATTGTGCATACAGACCCCAAAGCTCAGGCCAGGTAGAAAGAATGAATAGAACCATCAAGGAGACTTT
AACTAAATTAACGCTTGCAACTGGCTCTAGAGACTGGGTGCTCCTACTCCCCTTAGCCCTGTACCGAGCC
CGCAACACGCCGGGCCCCCATGGCCTCACCCCATATGAGATCTTATATGGGGCACCCCCGCCCCTTGTAA
ACTTCCCTGACCCTGACATGACAAGAGTTACTAACAGCCCCTCTCTCCAAGCTCACTTACAGGCTCTCTA
CTTAGTCCAGCACGAAGTCTGGAGACCTCTGGCGGCAGCCTACCAAGAACAACTGGACCGACCGGTGGTA
CCTCACCCTTACCGAGTCGGCGACACAGTGTGGGTCCGCCGACACCAGACTAAGAACCTAGAACCTCGCT
GGAAAGGACCTTACACAGTCCTGCTGACCACCCCCACCGCCCTCAAAGTAGACGGCATCGCAGCTTGGAT
ACACGCCGCCCACGTGAAGGCTGCCGACCCCGGGGGTGGACCATCCTCTAGACTGACATGGCGCGTTCAA
CGCTCTCAAAACCCCTTAAAAATAAGGTTGACGCGTCAACCCGCGAGGCCCCCTAATCCCCTTAATTCTT
CTGATGCTCAGAGGGGTCAGTATCGAATTCCTGCAGCCCCGCTGATCAGCCTCGACTGTGCCTTCTAGTT
GCCAGCCATCTGTTGTTTGCCCCTCCCCCGTGCCTTCCTTGACCCTGGAAGGTGCCACTCCCACTGTCCT
TTCCTAATAAAATGAGGAAATTGCATCGCATTGTCTGAGTAGGTGTCATTCTATTCTGGGGGGTGGGGTG
GGGCAGGACAGCAAGGGGGAGGATTGGGAAGACAATAGCAGGCATGCTGGGGATGCGGTGGGCTCTATGG
CTTCTGAGGCGGAAAGAACCAGCTGGGGCTCGATCCTCTAGAGCGGCCGCCACCGCGGTGGAGCTCCAAT
TCGCCCTATAGTGAGTCGTATTACAATTCACTGGCCGTCGTTTTACAACGTCGTGACTGGGAAAACCCTG
GCGTTACCCAACTTAATCGCCTTGCAGCACATCCCCCTTTCGCCAGCTGGCGTAATAGCGAAGAGGCCCG
CACCGATCGCCCTTCCCAACAGTTGCGCAGCCTGAATGGCGAATGGG
[124 nt withheld, positions 7048-7171]
C
[91 nt withheld, positions 7173-7263]
A
[49 nt withheld, positions 7265-7313]
CCTTTGACGTTGGAGTCCACGTTCTTT
[37 nt withheld, positions 7341-7377]
ACCCTATCTCGGTCTATTCTTTTGATTTATAAGGGATTTTGCCGATTTCGGCCTATTGGTTAAAAAATGA
GCTGATTTAACAAAAATTTAACGCGAATTTTAACAAAATATTAACGCTTACAATTTAGGTGGCACTTTTC
GGGGAAATGTGCGCGGAACCCCTATTTGTTTATTTTTCTAAATACATTCAAATATGTATCCGCTCATGAG
ACAATAACCCTGATAAATGCTTCAATAATATTGAAAAAGGAAGAGTATGAGTATTCAACATTTCCGTGTC
GCCCTTATTCCCTTTTTTGCGGCATTTTGCCTTCCTGTTTTTGCTCACCCAGAAACGCTGGTGAAAGTAA
AAGATGCTGAAGATCAGTTGGGTGCACGAGTGGGTTACATCGAACTGGATCTCAACAGCGGTAAGATCCT
TGAGAGTTTTCGCCCCGAAGAACGTTTTCCAATGATGAGCACTTTTAAAGTTCTGCTATGTGGCGCGGTA
TTATCCCGTATTGACGCCGGGCAAGAGCAACTCGGTCGCCGCATACACTATTCTCAGAATGACTTGGTTG
AGTACTCACCAGTCACAGAAAAGCATCTTACGGATGGCATGACAGTAAGAGAATTATGCAGTGCTGCCAT
AACCATGAGTGATAACACTGCGGCCAACTTACTTCTGACAACGATCGGAGGACCGAAGGAGCTAACCGCT
TTTTTGCACAACATGGGGGATCATGTAACTCGCCTTGATCGTTGGGAACCGGAGCTGAATGAAGCCATAC
CAAACGACGAGCGTGACACCACGATGCCTGTAGCAATGGCAACAACGTTGCGCAAACTATTAACTGGCGA
ACTACTTACTCTAGCTTCCCGGCAACAATTAATAGACTGGATGGAGGCGGATAAAGTTGCAGGACCACTT
CTGCGCTCGGCCCTTCCGGCTGGCTGGTTTATTGCTGATAAATCTGGAGCCGGTGAGCGTGGGTCTCGCG
GTATCATTGCAGCACTGGGGCCAGATGGTAAGCCCTCCCGTATCGTAGTTATCTACACGACGGGGAGTCA
GGCAACTATGGATGAACGAAATAGACAGATCGCTGAGATAGGTGCCTCACTGATTAAGCATTGGTAACTG
TCAGACCAAGTTTACTCATATATACTTTAGATTGATTTAAAACTTCATTTTTAATTTAAAAGGATCTAGG
TGAAGATCCTTTTTGATAATCTCATGACCAAAATCCCTTAACGTGAGTTTTCGTTCCACTGAGCGTCAGA
CCCCGTAGAAAAGATCAAAGGATCTTCTTGAGATCCTTTTTTTCTGCGCGTAATCTGCTGCTTGCAAACA
AAAAAACCACCGCTACCAGCGGTGGTTTGTTTGCCGGATCAAGAGCTACCAACTCTTTTTCCGAAGGTAA
CTGGCTTCAGCAGAGCGCAGATACCAAATACTGTTCTTCTAGTGTAGCCGTAGTTAGGCCACCACTTCAA
GAACTCTGTAGCACCGCCTACATACCTCGCTCTGCTAATCCTGTTACCAGTGGCTGCTGCCAGTGGCGAT
AAGTCGTGTCTTACCGGGTTGGACTCAAGACGATAGTTACCGGATAAGGCGCAGCGGTCGGGCTGAACGG
GGGGTTCGTGCACACAGCCCAGCTTGGAGCGAACGACCTACACCGAACTGAGATACCTACAGCGTGAGCT
ATGAGAAAGCGCCACGCTTCCCGAAGGGAGAAAGGCGGACAGGTATCCGGTAAGCGGCAGGGTCGGAACA
GGAGAGCGCACGAGGGAGCTTCCAGGGGGAAACGCCTGGTATCTTTATAGTCCTGTCGGGTTTCGCCACC
TCTGACTTGAGCGTCGATTTTTGTGATGCTCGTCAGGGGGGCGGAGCCTATGGAAAAACGCCAGCAACGC
GGCCTTTTTACGGTTCCTGGCCTTTTGCTGGCCTTTTGCTCACATGTTCTTTCCTGCGTTATCCCCTGAT
TCTGTGGATAACCGTATTACCGCCTTTGAGTGAGCTGATACCGCTCGCCGCAGCCGAACGACCGAGCGCA
GCGAGTCAGTGAGCGAGGAAGCGGAAGAGCGCCCAATACGCAAACCGCCTCTCCCCGCGCGTTGGCCGAT
TCATTAATGCAGCTGGCACGACAGGTTTCCCGACTGGAAAGCGGGCAGTGAGCGCAACGCAATTAATGTG
AGTTAGCTCACTCATTAGGCACCCCAGGCTTTACACTTTATGCTTCCGGCTCGTATGTTGTGTGGAATTG
TGAGCGGATAACAATTTCACACAGGAAACAGCTATGACCATGATTACGCCAAGCTCGAAATTAACCCTCA
CTAAAGGGAACAAAAGCTGGTACCGGGCCCCCCCTCGAGATCCGGCCATTAGCCATATTATTCATTGGTT
ATATAGC
Features (pLannotate 1.2.2; 22 found; start..end, strand, type, name):
     96..475     +  enhancer       CMV enhancer: human cytomegalovirus immediate early enhancer
    476..679     +  promoter       CMV promoter: human cytomegalovirus (CMV) immediate early promoter
    837..1253    +  CDS            gag (truncated): truncated Moloney murine leukemia virus (MMLV) gag gene lacking the start codon
   2478..2867    +  CDS            CAPSD_BPMS2: Experimental evidence at protein level: Swiss-Prot protein existence level 1. Acts as a translational repressor of viral replicase synthesis late in infection. This latter function is the result of capsid protein interaction with an RNA hairpin which contains the replicase ribosome-binding site. From Escherichia phage MS2 (Bacteriophage MS2).
   2886..6469    +  CDS            gag-pol (fragment): Moloney murine leukemia virus Gag-Pol polyprotein; gag-pol; contains a read-through stop codon
   6051..6425    +  misc_feature   pol region: Moloney murine leukemia virus (MMLV) pol region containing the splice acceptor site
   6531..6549    -  misc_feature   MCS (fragment): pBluescript multiple cloning site
   6566..6790    +  polyA_signal   bGH poly(A) signal: bovine growth hormone polyadenylation signal
   6794..6815    +  promoter       SV40 promoter (fragment): SV40 enhancer and early promoter
   6827..6856    -  misc_feature   MCS (fragment): pBluescript multiple cloning site
   6865..6883    -  promoter       T7 promoter: promoter for bacteriophage T7 RNA polymerase
   6886..7043    +  CDS            lacZα (fragment): LacZα fragment of β-galactosidase; lacZ fragment
   7048..7476    +  rep_origin     f1 ori (sequence partly withheld): f1 bacteriophage origin of replication; arrow indicates direction of (+) strand synthesis
   7529..7633    +  promoter       AmpR promoter: bla
   7634..8494    +  CDS            AmpR: β-lactamase; bla; confers resistance to ampicillin, carbenicillin, and related antibiotics
   8665..9253    +  rep_origin     ori: high-copy-number ColE1/pMB1/pBR322/pUC origin of replication
   9436..9528    +  CDS            lacI (fragment): lac repressor; lacI; The lac repressor binds to the lac operator to inhibit transcription in E. coli. This inhibition can be relieved by adding lactose or isopropyl-β-D-thiogalactopyranoside (IPTG).
   9541..9562    +  protein_bind   CAP binding site: CAP binding activates transcription in the presence of cAMP. E. coli catabolite activator protein
   9577..9607    +  promoter       lac promoter: promoter for the E. coli lac operon
   9615..9631    +  protein_bind   lac operator: The lac repressor binds to the lac operator to inhibit transcription in E. coli. This inhibition can be relieved by adding lactose or isopropyl-β-D-thiogalactopyranoside (IPTG). lac repressor encoded by lacI
   9676..9694    +  promoter       T3 promoter: promoter for bacteriophage T3 RNA polymerase
   9706..9726    -  misc_feature   MCS (fragment): pBluescript multiple cloning site
