[The description below was written by a language model from this plasmid's Addgene catalogue record and pLannotate feature annotations shown in this document.]
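Description:
gag-MCP-pol is a 9,764 bp mammalian expression plasmid built on a pcDNA3-like backbone and recorded as the packaging plasmid for producing version 3 prime editor engineered virus-like particles (v3 PE-eVLPs). It is propagated in E. coli through a high-copy ColE1/pUC-type origin and selected with ampicillin via the β-lactamase gene and its own promoter. The backbone also carries an f1 origin and remnants of a pBluescript-type cloning region (lacZα and lacI fragments, lac promoter and operator, T3 and T7 promoters, multiple cloning site fragments). Only a very short SV40 promoter fragment is annotated, and no mammalian selection marker appears in the feature table, which is consistent with transient transfection of producer cells.

The 5.7 kb insert, MMLVgag-MCP-pol, sits downstream of the human cytomegalovirus immediate early enhancer and promoter and is terminated by the bovine growth hormone polyadenylation signal. It encodes Moloney murine leukemia virus gag sequence followed by the bacteriophage MS2 coat protein (MCP), then the gag-pol region, which contains the read-through stop codon that normally governs the ratio of Gag to Gag-Pol polyprotein. The annotation labels only part of the gag region, so the exact fusion junctions are not defined by the record.

MS2 coat protein binds a specific RNA hairpin, so inserting it into the structural polyprotein presumably lets assembling particles recruit RNAs tagged with MS2 hairpins, such as guide RNAs. The record does not describe this mechanism itself. The pol portion supplies the viral enzymatic functions, including the protease needed for particle maturation. The plasmid is used with other components to produce particles for transient delivery of prime editor ribonucleoprotein complexes.
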