Addgene plasmid #211370: gag-MCP-pol
Purpose: Packaging plasmid for v3 PE-eVLP production
Depositing lab: David Liu. Depositing organization: Broad Institute. Publication: Engineered virus-like particles for transient delivery of prime editor ribonucleoprotein complexes in vivo. An M, Raguram A, Du SW, Banskota S, Davis JR, Newby GA, Chen PZ, Palczewski K, Liu DR. Nat Biotechnol. 2024 Jan 8. doi: 10.1038/s41587-023-02078-y. PubMed 38191664.
Backbone
  Vector backbone: pCDNA3-like
  Backbone size w/o insert (bp): 4019
  Total vector size (bp): 9764
  Vector type: Mammalian Expression
Growth in bacteria
  Bacterial resistance: Ampicillin, 100 μg/mL
  Growth temperature: 37°C
  Growth strain: DH5alpha
  Copy number: High Copy
Gene/Insert
  Gene/Insert name: MMLVgag-MCP-pol
  Species: H. sapiens (human), M. musculus (mouse)
  Insert size (bp): 5745
Terms and licenses: Academic/Nonprofit Terms; Industry Terms: Not Available to Industry
How to cite: gag-MCP-pol was a gift from David Liu (Addgene plasmid # 211370 ; http://n2t.net/addgene:211370 ; RRID:Addgene_211370)
